>Addgene plasmid #210788 | pKM427 | addgene full sequence | sequence record 418045 | Addgene NGS Result
GGGTGAGCACGGTGTTCCCGGTCAGCGGCACCCTGTGCAGCCGGCCGAGCACCCGGCCGAGTTCGCGGGC
CAGGGCGAGCAGCGCGTTCCGGTCGGTCGTGCCGTCTATTGCGGACCGCCAGGTGGTGCCGGTCATCCGG
CTCATCACCAGGTAGGGCCACGGCCAGGCTCCGGTGCCGGGCCGCAGCTCGCCGCGGCCGAGGAGGCGGG
GCACCGGCACCGGGGCGTCCGCCAGGACCGCGTACGCCTCCGACTCCGACGCGAGGCTCTCCGGACCGCA
CCAGTGCTCGCCGAACAGCTTGATCACCGGGCCGGGCTCGCCGACCAGTACGGGGTTGGTGCTCTCGCCG
GGCACCCGCAGCACCGGCGGCACCGGTAGCCCGAGCTCCTCCAGGGCTCGGCGGGCCAGCGGCTCCCAGA
ATTCCTGGTCGTTCCGCAGGCTCGCGTAGGAATCATCCGAATCAATACGGTCGAGAAGTAACAGGGATTC
TTGTGTCACAGCGGACCTCTATTCACAGGGTACGGGCCGGCTTAATTCCGCACGGCCGGTCGCGACACGG
CCTGTCCGCACCGCGGATCAGGCGTTGACGATGACGGGCTGGTCGGCCACGTCGGGGAGTAAGCTTAAGC
AACGGCCCCAGTGAGTAGCGACTTTGGATCCGGTACCCGCAACGGTCAACCAGCGTCTACGCGTTTCACT
GGCCGACATGTGAGCAAAAGGCCAGCAAAAGGCCAGGAACCGTAAAAAGGCCGCGTTGCTGGCGTTTTTC
CATAGGCTCCGCCCCCCTGACGAGCATCACAAAAATCGACGCTCAAGTCAGAGGTGGCGAAACCCGACAG
GACTATAAAGATACCAGGCGTTTCCCCCTGGAAGCTCCCTCGTGCGCTCTCCTGTTCCGACCCTGCCGCT
TACCGGATACCTGTCCGCCTTTCTCCCCTCGGGAAGCGTGGCGCTTTCTCATAGCTCACGCTGTAGGTAT
CTCAGTTCGGTGTAGGTCGTTCGCTCCAAGCTGGGCTGTGTGCACGAACCCCCCGTTCAGCCCGACCGCT
GCGCCTTATCCGGTAACTATCGTCTTGAGTCCAACCCGGTAAGACACGACTTATCGCCACTGGCAGCAGC
CACTGGTAACAGGATTAGCAGAGCGAGGTATGTAGGCGGTGCTACAGAGTTCTTGAAGTGGTGGCCTAAC
TACGGCTACACTAGAAGGACAGTATTTGGTATCTGCGCTCTGCTGAAGCCAGTTACCTTCGGAAAAAGAG
TTGGTAGCTCTTGATCCGGCAAACAAACCACCGCTGGTAGCGGTGGTTTTTTTGTTTGCAAGCAGCAGAT
TACGCGCAGAAAAAAAGGATCTCAAGAAGATCCTTTGATCTTTTCTACGGGGTCTGACGCTCATGGAACT
AGTGAGGTCTGCCTCGTGAAGAAGGTGTTGCTGACTCATACCAGGCCTGAATCGCCCCATCATCCAGCCA
GAAAGTGAGGGAGCCACGGTTGGTGAGAGCTTTGTTGTAGGTGGACCAGTTGGTGATTTTGAACTTTTGC
TTTGCCACGGAACGGTCTGCGTTGTCGGGAAGATGCGTGATCTGATCCTTCAACTCAGCAAAAGTTCGAT
TTATTCAACAAAGCCGCCGTCCCGTCAAGTCAGCGTAATGCTCTGCCAGTGTTACAACCAATTAACCAAT
TCTGATTAGAAAAACTCATCGAGCATCAAATGAAACTGCAATTTATTCATATCAGGATTATCAATACCAT
ATTTTTGAAAAAGCCGTTTCTGTAATGAAGGAGAAAACTCACCGAGGCAGTTCCATAGGATGGCAAGATC
CTGGTATCGGTCTGCGATTCCGACTCGTCCAACATCAATACAACCTATTATGGAGCTCGGGAATTCTCAG
TCCTGCTCCTCGGCCACGAAGTGCACGCAGTTGCCGGCCGGGTCGCGCAGGGCGAACTCCCGCCCCCACG
GCTGCTCGCCGATCTCGGTCATGGCCGGCCCGGAGGCGTCCCGGAAGTTCGTGGACACGACCTCCGACCA
CTCGGCGTACAGCTCGTCCAGGCCGCGCACCCACACCCAGGCCAGGGTGTTGTCCGGCACCACCTGGTCC
TGGACCGCGCTGATGAACAGGGTCACGTCGTCCCGGACCACACCGGCGAAGTCGTCCTCCACGAAGTCCC
GGGAGAACCCGAGCCGGTCGGTCCAGAACTCGACCGCTCCGGCGACGTCGCGCGCGGTGAGCACCGGAAC
GGCACTGGTCAACTTGGCCATGGTTTAGTTCCTCACCTTGTCGTATTATACTATGCCGATATACTATGCC
GATGATTAATTGTCAACACGTGCTCGAGCTAGCTGGCGGGAACGGCAATGCTCCTGGCGGCGGCGGGGCT
GGTGCCCAGGTCTCCGCACAGAGCGGCGGTGCTGGCGCTCGCGGCCAGGCGTGGTTCTTCGCGTACTGAC
AAGAAACCCCCCTCTTTAGGACTCAGTGTCCTTGGGAGGGGGGCTTTTTGCGTTTCAGGAGGTCTTGGCC
AGCTTGGACATCGCCTCAGCGATAGCCTCGTCGCGGGCCTCAGACGCCATCTGGTACTTCATCGCCATCC
TAGGAGTCGTGTGACCGAGACGGGCCATCAGCTCCTTGGTCGTCGCACCTGCCTGAGCGGCGAACGTAGC
GCCGACAGCGCGGAGGTCGTGGATGCGGAGTTCCGGCCGACCGATCTTGGCGTAGCCACGCTTCAGCGAC
TTGGTGAACGCGGACTTCGACAGCCGGTTGCCCTGCGTCGTGGTCACCAGGAATGCCTCGGGGCCCTTGT
TCATCTTCGTACGGTCCTTCATGTGCGCTCGGATCATCTCCGCGACGTGAGGCGGAACCGTCACAGGACG
CTTCGACCGGACGGTCTTGGCGTTGCCAACGACGATCTTGTTCCCCACGCGGGAAGCGCCACGGCGCACC
CGGAGCTTCATCGTCATGCCGTCGTCCACGATGTCCTTGCGGCGAAGCTCGATCAGCTCTCCGAACCGGA
GGCTCGTCCACGCCAGGATGTATGCCGCGATCCGGTAGTGCACGAAGATCTCAGCGGCGACGATGTCCAG
CTCCTCAGGCGTCAGCGCCTCTACGTCGCGCTCATCGGCTGCCTTCTGCTCGATCCGGCACGGGTTCTCT
GCGATCAGCTTGTCCTCGACCGCTGTGTTCATCACCGCCCGGAGGACGTTGTAGGCATGCCGGCGGGCAG
TCGGGTGCTTCCTACCCATCCCGGCCCACCACGCACGCACCAGAGCTGGCGTCATCTCTGTGACCGCCAC
TTCACCTAGCACCGGGTAGATGCGGCGCTCCGCGTGCCCGCTGTACAGATCCCTGGTGCCGTCTGCGAGG
TCGCGCTCCACGAGCCACTTCCGGGTGTACTCCTCCAGCGTGATGGCGCTGGCGGCTGCCTTCTTCGCCC
GGTCCTGTGGAGGGGTCCAGGTCTCCATCTCGATGAGCCGCTTCTCGCCCGCGAGCCAGGCTTCGGCGTC
CATCTTGTTGTCGTAGGTCTGCAGCGCGTAGTACCTCACACCGTCCTGCGGGTTGACGTATGAGGCTTGG
ATCCTCCCGCTGCGCTGAGTCTTCAGCGATCCCCATCCGCGACGTGCCAACTAGGTCTCCTCTCGTCGTG
AACAAGGCTACCGGGTTGCAACTCCTGTGCAACTCTCAGGCTTCAACGCGCTTCTACGACCTGCAATTTC
TTTCCACTTAGAGGATGCAGCCGAGAGGGGGTAAAAACCTATCTTGACCGGCCCATATATGTGGTCGGCA
GACACCCATTCTTCCAAACTAGCTACGCGGGTTCGATTCCCGTCGCCCGCTCCGCTGGTCAGAGGGTGTT
TTCGCCCTCTGGCCATTTTTCTTTCCAGGGGTCTGCAACTCTTGTGCGACTCTTCTGACCTGGGCATACG
CGGTTGCAACGCATCCCTGATCTGGCTACTTTCGATGCTGACAAACGAATAGAGCCCCCCGCCTGCGCGA
ACAGACGAGGGGCATTCACACCAGATTGGAGCTGGTGCAGTGAAGAGAATAGACCGGGACAAGGTTGCAC
CGGGAGTTGCAGCGGTCGGAACCCTCGCCGTCGGCGGGCTGGCGTTCGCCCTGTCGTTCACGGCTCTAGC
TGATCACCGCGGCCATGATGGCATAAAACGAAAGGCCCAGTCTTTCGACTGAGCCTTTCGTTTTATTTGA
TGCCTGGCAGTCGATCGTTTAGCTTCCTTAGCTCCTGAAAATCTCGATAACTCAAAAAATACGCCCGGTA
GTGATCTTATTTCATTATGGTGAAAGTTGGAACCTCTTACGTGCCGATCAGGCGCCGGGGGCGGTGTCCG
GCGGCCCCCAGAGGAACTGCGCCAGTTCCTCCGGATCGGTGAAGCCGGAGAGATCCAGCGGGGTCTCCTC
GAACACCTCGAAGTCGTGCAGGAAGGTGAAGGCGAGCAGTTCGCGGGCGAAGTCCTCGGTCCGCTTCCAC
TGCGCCCCGTCGAGCAGCGCGGCCAGGATCTCGCGGTCGCCCCGGAAGGCGTTGAGATGCAGTTGCACCA
GGCTGTAGCGGGAGTCTCCCGCATAGACGTCGGTGAAGTCGACGATCCCGGTGACCTCGGTCGCGGCCAG
GTCCACGAAGGTGTTGGTCCCGTGCAGGTCGCCGTGGACGAACCGGGGTTCGCGGCCGGCCAGCAGCGTG
TCCACGTCCGGCAGCCAGTCCTCCAGGCGGTCCAGCAGCCGGGGCGAGAGGTAGCCCTACCCGCGGTGGT
CCTCGACGGTCGCCGCGCGGCGTTCCCGCAGCAGTTCCGGGAAGACCTCGGAATGGG
Features (pLannotate 1.2.2; 11 found; start..end, strand, type, name):
    767..1355    -  rep_origin     ori: high-copy-number ColE1/pMB1/pBR322/pUC origin of replication
   1402..1545    -  CDS            TRA2_ECOLX (fragment): Protein predicted: Swiss-Prot protein existence level 4. Required for transposition of transposon Tn903. From Escherichia coli.
   1686..1870    -  CDS            KanR (fragment): aminoglycoside phosphotransferase; aph(3')-Ia; confers resistance to kanamycin
   1887..2261    -  CDS            BleoR: antibiotic-binding protein; Sh ble from Streptoalloteichus hindustanus; confers resistance to bleomycin, phleomycin, and Zeocin™
   2280..2327    -  promoter       EM7 promoter: synthetic bacterial promoter&nbsp
   2342..2446    +  CDS            32 (fragment): VG32_BPML5 - Protein predicted: Swiss-Prot protein existence level 4. From Mycobacterium phage L5 (Mycobacteriophage L5).
   2508..3620    -  CDS            33: VINT_BPML5 - Also known as int. Protein inferred from homology: Swiss-Prot protein existence level 3. Integrase is necessary for integration of the phage into the host genome by site-specific recombination. From Mycobacterium phage L5 (Mycobacteriophage L5).
   4033..4173    +  CDS            34.1 (fragment): VG341_BPMD2 - Protein predicted: Swiss-Prot protein existence level 4. Putative excisionase. From Mycobacterium phage D29 (Mycobacteriophage D29).
   4153..4199    -  terminator     rrnB T1 terminator: transcription terminator T1 from the E. coli rrnB gene
   4218..4320    -  promoter       cat promoter: promoter of the E. coli cat gene encoding chloramphenicol acetyltransferase
   4321..496     -  CDS            hyg (across the origin): KHYB_STRHY - Experimental evidence at protein level: Swiss-Prot protein existence level 1. The aminoglycoside phosphotransferases achieve inactivation of their antibiotic substrates by phosphorylation. From Streptomyces hygroscopicus.
