[The description below was written by a language model from this plasmid's Addgene catalogue record and pLannotate feature annotations shown in this document.]
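Description:
pKM427 is a mycobacteriophage L5 integrating vector built on the pDE43-MCZ backbone and designed to place a defective hygromycin-resistance gene into the mycobacterial chromosome. It is propagated in E. coli through a ColE1/pUC-type origin; the catalogue lists it as low copy, although the annotation tool classifies this origin family as high copy. Selection is with Zeocin, conferred by the Sh ble (BleoR) gene under the synthetic EM7 promoter. The plasmid has no annotated mycobacterial replication origin. Instead it carries the L5 integrase gene with flanking phage sequence, which in vectors of this type mediates site-specific recombination into the host L5 attachment site and gives a stable single-copy insertion. Short fragments of a kanamycin-resistance gene, a Tn903 transposition protein and neighbouring phage reading frames are also detected and appear to be non-functional remnants of the backbone's construction.

The roughly 1.2 kb insert was generated by overlap PCR and cloned between the HindIII and PvuI sites. It is a Streptomyces hygroscopicus-type hygromycin phosphotransferase gene in which the W190 codon has been changed to an amber stop codon, so the product is truncated and inactive. The feature table places a cat promoter immediately next to the start of this reading frame in the same orientation, with an rrnB T1 terminator beyond it, although the record does not explicitly state which promoter drives the gene.

Once the plasmid is integrated, the strain is Zeocin resistant but hygromycin sensitive. A recombineering oligonucleotide that corrects the single-base change restores hygromycin resistance. This makes the construct a selectable reporter target for measuring and optimising oligonucleotide-mediated SNP transfer in mycobacteria, including Mycobacterium tuberculosis, the organism named in the associated publication.
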