Addgene plasmid #210788: pKM427
Purpose: L5 integrating vector for delivery of defective Hyg gene (ZeoR) for oligonucleotide-mediated SNP transfer
Depositing lab: Kenan Murphy. Depositing organization: University of Massachusetts, Worcester. Publication: Oligo-Mediated Recombineering and its Use for Making SNPs, Knockouts, Insertions, and Fusions in Mycobacterium tuberculosis. Murphy KC. Methods Mol Biol. 2021;2314:301-321. doi: 10.1007/978-1-0716-1460-0_14. PubMed 34235660.
Backbone
  Vector backbone: pDE43-MCZ
  Backbone manufacturer: Dirk Schnappinger
  Backbone size w/o insert (bp): 3592
  Total vector size (bp): 4818
  Vector type: Bacterial Expression
Growth in bacteria
  Bacterial resistance: Bleocin (Zeocin), 50 μg/mL
  Growth temperature: 37°C
  Growth strain: DH5alpha
  Copy number: Low Copy
Gene/Insert
  Gene/Insert name: Defective hygromycin resistant gene
  Species: Synthetic
  Insert size (bp): 1226
  Mutation: Changed hygromycin resistant gene W190 codon (TGG) to stop codon TAG.
  Cloning method: Restriction Enzyme; 5′ cloning site HindIII (not destroyed); 3′ cloning site PvuI (not destroyed)
  Sequencing primers: 5′ CCTGGTATCTTTATAGTCCTGTCG; 3′ AATAGACCGGGACAAGGTTGCACC
Terms and licenses: Academic/Nonprofit Terms; Industry Terms: Not Available to Industry
Depositor comments: Defective hygromycin-resistant gene was generated by overlap PCR and cloned into the PvuI-HindIII sites of pDE43-MCZ, a mycobacterial phage L5 integrating vector.
How to cite: pKM427 was a gift from Kenan Murphy (Addgene plasmid # 210788 ; http://n2t.net/addgene:210788 ; RRID:Addgene_210788)
